Addgene plasmid #87215: HIF-1alpha-Clover
Purpose: C-terminally Clover-tagged human HIF-1a
Depositing lab: Violaine Sée. Depositing organization: University of Liverpool.
Backbone
  Vector backbone: unknown
  Vector type: Mammalian Expression
Growth in bacteria
  Bacterial resistance: Kanamycin, 50 μg/mL
  Growth temperature: 37°C
  Growth strain: DH5alpha
  Copy number: High Copy
Gene/Insert
  Gene/Insert name: HIF-1a
  Species: H. sapiens (human)
  Mutation: L40F, M88V, and Q814R
  Entrez Gene: HIF1A (a.k.a. HIF-1-alpha, HIF-1A, HIF-1alpha, HIF1, HIF1-ALPHA, MOP1, PASD8, bHLHe78)
  Promoter: CMV
  Tag / fusion protein: Clover (C terminal on insert)
  Cloning method: Unknown
  Sequencing primers: 5′ CMV-F
Terms and licenses: Academic/Nonprofit Terms; Industry Terms: Not Available to Industry
Depositor comments: Clover: Addgene Plasmid #40259
How to cite: HIF-1alpha-Clover was a gift from Violaine Sée (Addgene plasmid # 87215 ; http://n2t.net/addgene:87215 ; RRID:Addgene_87215)
