[The description below was written by a language model from this plasmid's Addgene catalogue record and pLannotate feature annotations shown in this document.]
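Description:
HIF-1alpha-Clover is a mammalian expression plasmid of about 7.2 kb that produces human HIF-1α (HIF1A, the oxygen-regulated subunit of hypoxia-inducible factor 1) fused at its C terminus to the green/yellow fluorescent protein Clover. The record lists the backbone as unknown. The annotated layout (CMV enhancer/promoter, cloning-site fragments on either side of the insert, fluorescent protein, SV40 poly(A), f1 ori, dual-promoter NeoR/KanR cassette and pUC-type origin) is typical of N1-style fluorescent protein fusion vectors, although the record does not confirm this. The HIF1A coding sequence sits between attB1 and attB2 sites, which suggests it was introduced by Gateway recombination, but the cloning method is recorded as unknown. The attB2 site and a short polylinker fragment lie between HIF1A and Clover and presumably serve as the in-frame linker. Transcription is driven by the human cytomegalovirus immediate early enhancer and promoter and is terminated by the SV40 polyadenylation signal. The depositor notes three amino-acid differences in the HIF-1α insert: L40F, M88V and Q814R.

In bacteria the plasmid replicates at high copy from a ColE1/pUC-type origin and is selected with kanamycin. The Tn5 aminoglycoside phosphotransferase gene is preceded by both a bacterial (bla) promoter and the SV40 enhancer/early promoter and is followed by the HSV TK poly(A) signal. The same marker can therefore confer G418 resistance for selecting stably transfected mammalian cells. An f1 origin is also present. The short large T antigen, ble and bGH poly(A) fragments in the annotation look like remnant or incidental matches rather than functional elements. The construct is suited to live-cell fluorescence imaging of HIF-1α levels, localisation and dynamics, for example in response to hypoxia, although the record states only that it provides Clover-tagged HIF-1α.
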