Features (pLannotate 1.2.2; 19 found; start..end, strand, type, name):
      1..304     +  enhancer       CMV enhancer: human cytomegalovirus immediate early enhancer
    305..508     +  promoter       CMV promoter: human cytomegalovirus (CMV) immediate early promoter
    531..563     +  misc_feature   MCS (fragment): multiple cloning site
    563..587     +  protein_bind   attB1: mutant version of attB; recombination site for the Gateway® BP reaction BP Clonase™
    593..3070    +  CDS            HIF1A: HIF1A_HUMAN - Also known as BHLHE78, MOP1 From Homo sapiens (Human).
   3072..3096    -  protein_bind   attB2: mutant version of attB; recombination site for the Gateway® BP reaction BP Clonase™
   3101..3142    +  misc_feature   MCS (fragment): multiple cloning site
   3143..3826    +  CDS            Clover: Clover is a basic (constitutively fluorescent) green/yellow fluorescent protein published in 2012, derived from Aequorea victoria. It is reported to be a rapidly-maturing weak dimer with high acid sensitivity.
   3843..3926    +  CDS            large T antigen (fragment): large T antigen from SV40 (simian virus 40)
   3949..4070    +  polyA_signal   SV40 poly(A) signal: SV40 polyadenylation signal
   4104..4532    -  rep_origin     f1 ori (sequence partly withheld): f1 bacteriophage origin of replication; arrow indicates direction of (+) strand synthesis
   4559..4663    +  promoter       AmpR promoter: bla
   4665..5022    +  promoter       SV40 promoter: SV40 enhancer and early promoter
   5057..5851    +  CDS            NeoR/KanR: aminoglycoside phosphotransferase from Tn5; aph(3')-II (or nptII); confers resistance to neomycin, kanamycin, and G418 (Geneticin®)
   5872..6024    +  CDS            ble (fragment): BLE_KLEPN - Experimental evidence at protein level: Swiss-Prot protein existence level 1. Binding protein with a strong affinity to the bleomycin family of antibiotics. Binds to CL990; an antimitotic-antibiotic compound. From Klebsiella pneumoniae.
   6083..6130    +  polyA_signal   HSV TK poly(A) signal: herpes simplex virus thymidine kinase polyadenylation signal (Cole and Stacy, 1985)
   6221..6237    -  polyA_signal   bGH poly(A) signal (fragment): bovine growth hormone polyadenylation signal
   6459..7047    +  rep_origin     ori: high-copy-number ColE1/pMB1/pBR322/pUC origin of replication
   7162..7221    +  enhancer       CMV enhancer (fragment): human cytomegalovirus immediate early enhancer
>Addgene plasmid #87215 | HIF-1alpha-Clover | addgene full sequence | sequence record 173862 | Addgene NGS Result
CGTTACATAACTTACGGTAAATGGCCCGCCTGGCTGACCGCCCAACGACCCCCGCCCATTGACGTCAATA
ATGACGTATGTTCCCATAGTAACGCCAATAGGGACTTTCCATTGACGTCAATGGGTGGAGTATTTACGGT
AAACTGCCCACTTGGCAGTACATCAAGTGTATCATATGCCAAGTACGCCCCCTATTGACGTCAATGACGG
TAAATGGCCCGCCTGGCATTATGCCCAGTACATGACCTTATGGGACTTTCCTACTTGGCAGTACATCTAC
GTATTAGTCATCGCTATTACCATGGTGATGCGGTTTTGGCAGTACATCAATGGGCGTGGATAGCGGTTTG
ACTCACGGGGATTTCCAAGTCTCCACCCCATTGACGTCAATGGGAGTTTGTTTTGGCACCAAAATCAACG
GGACTTTCCAAAATGTCGTAACAACTCCGCCCCATTGACGCAAATGGGCGGTAGGCGTGTACGGTGGGAG
GTCTATATAAGCAGAGCTGGTTTAGTGAACCGTCAGATCCGCTAGCGCTACCGGACTCAGATCTCGAGAT
CAACAAGTTTGTACAAAAAAGCAGGCTTCACCATGGAGGGCGCCGGCGGCGCGAACGACAAGAAAAAGAT
AAGTTCTGAACGTCGAAAAGAAAAGTCTCGAGATGCAGCCAGATCTCGGCGAAGTAAAGAATCTGAAGTT
TTTTATGAGTTTGCTCATCAGTTGCCACTTCCACATAATGTGAGTTCGCATCTTGATAAGGCCTCTGTGA
TGAGGCTTACCATCAGCTATTTGCGTGTGAGGAAACTTCTGGATGCTGGTGATTTGGATATTGAAGATGA
CATGAAAGCACAGGTGAATTGCTTTTATTTGAAAGCCTTGGATGGTTTTGTTATGGTTCTCACAGATGAT
GGTGACATGATTTACATTTCTGATAATGTGAACAAATACATGGGATTAACTCAGTTTGAACTAACTGGAC
ACAGTGTGTTTGATTTTACTCATCCATGTGACCATGAGGAAATGAGAGAAATGCTTACACACAGAAATGG
CCTTGTGAAAAAGGGTAAAGAACAAAACACACAGCGAAGCTTTTTTCTCAGAATGAAGTGTACCCTAACT
AGCCGAGGAAGAACTATGAACATAAAGTCTGCAACATGGAAGGTATTGCACTGCACAGGCCACATTCACG
TATATGATACCAACAGTAACCAACCTCAGTGTGGGTATAAGAAACCACCTATGACCTGCTTGGTGCTGAT
TTGTGAACCCATTCCTCACCCATCAAATATTGAAATTCCTTTAGATAGCAAGACTTTCCTCAGTCGACAC
AGCCTGGATATGAAATTTTCTTATTGTGATGAAAGAATTACCGAATTGATGGGATATGAGCCAGAAGAAC
TTTTAGGCCGCTCAATTTATGAATATTATCATGCTTTGGACTCTGATCATCTGACCAAAACTCATCATGA
TATGTTTACTAAAGGACAAGTCACCACAGGACAGTACAGGATGCTTGCCAAAAGAGGTGGATATGTCTGG
GTTGAAACTCAAGCAACTGTCATATATAACACCAAGAATTCTCAACCACAGTGCATTGTATGTGTGAATT
ACGTTGTGAGTGGTATTATTCAGCACGACTTGATTTTCTCCCTTCAACAAACAGAATGTGTCCTTAAACC
GGTTGAATCTTCAGATATGAAAATGACTCAGCTATTCACCAAAGTTGAATCAGAAGATACAAGTAGCCTC
TTTGACAAACTTAAGAAGGAACCTGATGCTTTAACTTTGCTGGCCCCAGCCGCTGGAGACACAATCATAT
CTTTAGATTTTGGCAGCAACGACACAGAAACTGATGACCAGCAACTTGAGGAAGTACCATTATATAATGA
TGTAATGCTCCCCTCACCCAACGAAAAATTACAGAATATAAATTTGGCAATGTCTCCATTACCCACCGCT
GAAACGCCAAAGCCACTTCGAAGTAGTGCTGACCCTGCACTCAATCAAGAAGTTGCATTAAAATTAGAAC
CAAATCCAGAGTCACTGGAACTTTCTTTTACCATGCCCCAGATTCAGGATCAGACACCTAGTCCTTCCGA
TGGAAGCACTAGACAAAGTTCACCTGAGCCTAATAGTCCCAGTGAATATTGTTTTTATGTGGATAGTGAT
ATGGTCAATGAATTCAAGTTGGAATTGGTAGAAAAACTTTTTGCTGAAGACACAGAAGCAAAGAACCCAT
TTTCTACTCAGGACACAGATTTAGACTTGGAGATGTTAGCTCCCTATATCCCAATGGATGATGACTTCCA
GTTACGTTCCTTCGATCAGTTGTCACCATTAGAAAGCAGTTCCGCAAGCCCTGAAAGCGCAAGTCCTCAA
AGCACAGTTACAGTATTCCAGCAGACTCAAATACAAGAACCTACTGCTAATGCCACCACTACCACTGCCA
CCACTGATGAATTAAAAACAGTGACAAAAGACCGTATGGAAGACATTAAAATATTGATTGCATCTCCATC
TCCTACCCACATACATAAAGAAACTACTAGTGCCACATCATCACCATATAGAGATACTCAAAGTCGGACA
GCCTCACCAAACAGAGCAGGAAAAGGAGTCATAGAACAGACAGAAAAATCTCATCCAAGAAGCCCTAACG
TGTTATCTGTCGCTTTGAGTCAAAGAACTACAGTTCCTGAGGAAGAACTAAATCCAAAGATACTAGCTTT
GCAGAATGCTCAGAGAAAGCGAAAAATGGAACATGATGGTTCACTTTTTCAAGCAGTAGGAATTGGAACA
TTATTACAGCAGCCAGACGATCATGCAGCTACTACATCACTTTCTTGGAAACGTGTAAAAGGATGCAAAT
CTAGTGAACAGAATGGAATGGAGCAAAAGACAATTATTTTAATACCCTCTGATTTAGCATGTAGACTGCT
GGGGCAATCAATGGATGAAAGTGGATTACCACAGCTGACCAGTTATGATTGTGAAGTTAATGCTCCTATA
CAAGGCAGCAGAAACCTACTGCGGGGTGAAGAATTACTCAGAGCTTTGGATCAAGTTAACGACCCAGCTT
TCTTGTACAAAGTGGTTGATCTCAAGCTTCGAATTCTGCAGTCGACGGTACCGCGGGCCCGGATGGTGAG
CAAGGGCGAGGAGCTGTTCACCGGGGTGGTGCCCATCCTGGTCGAGCTGGACGGCGACGTAAACGGCCAC
AAGTTCAGCGTCCGCGGCGAGGGCGAGGGCGATGCCACCAACGGCAAGCTGACCCTGAAGTTCATCTGCA
CCACCGGCAAGCTGCCCGTGCCCTGGCCCACCCTCGTGACCACCTTCGGCTACGGCGTGGCCTGCTTCAG
CCGCTACCCCGACCACATGAAGCAGCACGACTTCTTCAAGTCCGCCATGCCCGAAGGCTACGTCCAGGAG
CGCACCATCTCTTTCAAGGACGACGGTACCTACAAGACCCGCGCCGAGGTGAAGTTCGAGGGCGACACCC
TGGTGAACCGCATCGAGCTGAAGGGCATCGACTTCAAGGAGGACGGCAACATCCTGGGGCACAAGCTGGA
GTACAACTTCAACAGCCACAACGTCTATATCACGGCCGACAAGCAGAAGAACGGCATCAAGGCTAACTTC
AAGATCCGCCACAACGTTGAGGACGGCAGCGTGCAGCTCGCCGACCACTACCAGCAGAACACCCCCATCG
GCGACGGCCCCGTGCTGCTGCCCGACAACCACTACCTGAGCCATCAGTCCGCCCTGAGCAAAGACCCCAA
CGAGAAGCGCGATCACATGGTCCTGCTGGAGTTCGTGACCGCCGCCTGAGGCCGCGACTCTAGATCATAA
TCAGCCATACCACATTTGTAGAGGTTTTACTTGCTTTAAAAAACCTCCCACACCTCCCCCTGAACCTGAA
ACATAAAATGAATGCAATTGTTGTTGTTAACTTGTTTATTGCAGCTTATAATGGTTACAAATAAAGCAAT
AGCATCACAAATTTCACAAATAAAGCATTTTTTTCACTGCATTCTAGTTGTGGTTTGTCCAAACTCATCA
ATGTATCTTAAGGCGTAAATTGTAAGCGTTAATATTTTGTTAAAATTCGCGTTAAATTTTTGTTAAATCA
GCTCATTTTTTAACCAATAGGCCGAAATCGGCAAAATCCCTTATAAATCAAAAGAATAGACCGAGATAGG
GT
[37 nt withheld, positions 4203-4239]
AAAGAACGTGGACTCCAACGTCAAAGG
[49 nt withheld, positions 4267-4315]
T
[91 nt withheld, positions 4317-4407]
G
[124 nt withheld, positions 4409-4532]
CAGGTGGCACTTTTCGGGGAAATGTGCGCGGAACCCCTATTTGTTTATTTTTCTAAATACATTCAAATAT
GTATCCGCTCATGAGACAATAACCCTGATAAATGCTTCAATAATATTGAAAAAGGAAGAGTCCTGAGGCG
GAAAGAACCAGCTGTGGAATGTGTGTCAGTTAGGGTGTGGAAAGTCCCCAGGCTCCCCAGCAGGCAGAAG
TATGCAAAGCATGCATCTCAATTAGTCAGCAACCAGGTGTGGAAAGTCCCCAGGCTCCCCAGCAGGCAGA
AGTATGCAAAGCATGCATCTCAATTAGTCAGCAACCATAGTCCCGCCCCTAACTCCGCCCATCCCGCCCC
TAACTCCGCCCAGTTCCGCCCATTCTCCGCCCCATGGCTGACTAATTTTTTTTATTTATGCAGAGGCCGA
GGCCGCCTCGGCCTCTGAGCTATTCCAGAAGTAGTGAGGAGGCTTTTTTGGAGGCCTAGGCTTTTGCAAA
GATCGATCAAGAGACAGGATGAGGATCGTTTCGCATGATTGAACAAGATGGATTGCACGCAGGTTCTCCG
GCCGCTTGGGTGGAGAGGCTATTCGGCTATGACTGGGCACAACAGACAATCGGCTGCTCTGATGCCGCCG
TGTTCCGGCTGTCAGCGCAGGGGCGCCCGGTTCTTTTTGTCAAGACCGACCTGTCCGGTGCCCTGAATGA
ACTGCAAGACGAGGCAGCGCGGCTATCGTGGCTGGCCACGACGGGCGTTCCTTGCGCAGCTGTGCTCGAC
GTTGTCACTGAAGCGGGAAGGGACTGGCTGCTATTGGGCGAAGTGCCGGGGCAGGATCTCCTGTCATCTC
ACCTTGCTCCTGCCGAGAAAGTATCCATCATGGCTGATGCAATGCGGCGGCTGCATACGCTTGATCCGGC
TACCTGCCCATTCGACCACCAAGCGAAACATCGCATCGAGCGAGCACGTACTCGGATGGAAGCCGGTCTT
GTCGATCAGGATGATCTGGACGAAGAGCATCAGGGGCTCGCGCCAGCCGAACTGTTCGCCAGGCTCAAGG
CGAGCATGCCCGACGGCGAGGATCTCGTCGTGACCCATGGCGATGCCTGCTTGCCGAATATCATGGTGGA
AAATGGCCGCTTTTCTGGATTCATCGACTGTGGCCGGCTGGGTGTGGCGGACCGCTATCAGGACATAGCG
TTGGCTACCCGTGATATTGCTGAAGAGCTTGGCGGCGAATGGGCTGACCGCTTCCTCGTGCTTTACGGTA
TCGCCGCTCCCGATTCGCAGCGCATCGCCTTCTATCGCCTTCTTGACGAGTTCTTCTGAGCGGGACTCTG
GGGTTCGAAATGACCGACCAAGCGACGCCCAACCTGCCATCACGAGATTTCGATTCCACCGCCGCCTTCT
ATGAAAGGTTGGGCTTCGGAATCGTTTTCCGGGACGCCGGCTGGATGATCCTCCAGCGCGGGGATCTCAT
GCTGGAGTTCTTCGCCCACCCTAGGGGGAGGCTAACTGAAACACGGAAGGAGACAATACCGGAAGGAACC
CGCGCTATGACGGCAATAAAAAGACAGAATAAAACGCACGGTGTTGGGTCGTTTGTTCATAAACGCGGGG
TTCGGTCCCAGGGCTGGCACTCTGTCGATACCCCACCGAGACCCCATTGGGGCCAATACGCCCGCGTTTC
TTCCTTTTCCCCACCCCACCCCCCAAGTTCGGGTGAAGGCCCAGGGCTCGCAGCCAACGTCGGGGCGGCA
GGCCCTGCCATAGCCTCAGGTTACTCATATATACTTTAGATTGATTTAAAACTTCATTTTTAATTTAAAA
GGATCTAGGTGAAGATCCTTTTTGATAATCTCATGACCAAAATCCCTTAACGTGAGTTTTCGTTCCACTG
AGCGTCAGACCCCGTAGAAAAGATCAAAGGATCTTCTTGAGATCCTTTTTTTCTGCGCGTAATCTGCTGC
TTGCAAACAAAAAAACCACCGCTACCAGCGGTGGTTTGTTTGCCGGATCAAGAGCTACCAACTCTTTTTC
CGAAGGTAACTGGCTTCAGCAGAGCGCAGATACCAAATACTGTTCTTCTAGTGTAGCCGTAGTTAGGCCA
CCACTTCAAGAACTCTGTAGCACCGCCTACATACCTCGCTCTGCTAATCCTGTTACCAGTGGCTGCTGCC
AGTGGCGATAAGTCGTGTCTTACCGGGTTGGACTCAAGACGATAGTTACCGGATAAGGCGCAGCGGTCGG
GCTGAACGGGGGGTTCGTGCACACAGCCCAGCTTGGAGCGAACGACCTACACCGAACTGAGATACCTACA
GCGTGAGCTATGAGAAAGCGCCACGCTTCCCGAAGGGAGAAAGGCGGACAGGTATCCGGTAAGCGGCAGG
GTCGGAACAGGAGAGCGCACGAGGGAGCTTCCAGGGGGAAACGCCTGGTATCTTTATAGTCCTGTCGGGT
TTCGCCACCTCTGACTTGAGCGTCGATTTTTGTGATGCTCGTCAGGGGGGCGGAGCCTATGGAAAAACGC
CAGCAACGCGGCCTTTTTACGGTTCCTGGCCTTTTGCTGGCCTTTTGCTCACATGTTCTTTCCTGCGTTA
TCCCCTGATTCTGTGGATAACCGTATTACCGCCATGCATTAGTTATTAATAGTAATCAATTACGGGGTCA
TTAGTTCATAGCCCATATATGGAGTTCCG
